Addgene plasmid #200207: HSF1 KO
Purpose: gRNA for HSF1 KO
Depositing lab: Sheila Teves. Depositing organization: University of British Columbia. Publication: Heat shock transcription factors demonstrate a distinct mode of interaction with mitotic chromosomes. Price RM, Budzynski MA, Shen J, Mitchell JE, Kwan JZJ, Teves SS. Nucleic Acids Res. 2023 Apr 28:gkad304. doi: 10.1093/nar/gkad304. PubMed 37114996.
Backbone
  Vector backbone: pX330-U6-Chimeric_BB-CBh-hSpCas9
  Vector type: Mammalian Expression
Growth in bacteria
  Bacterial resistance: Ampicillin, 100 μg/mL
  Growth temperature: 37°C
  Growth strain: DH5alpha
  Copy number: High Copy
Gene/Insert
  Gene/Insert name: HSF1 KO
  gRNA/shRNA sequence: TCTCGGACGAAAGCAGGCAG, ATGTCCTAGGGATAGGTTGG
  Species: M. musculus (mouse)
  Mutation: None
  Entrez Gene: Hsf1 (a.k.a. HSTF, HSTF 1, Hsf1alpha, Hsf1beta)
  Promoter: U6
  Cloning method: Restriction Enzyme; 5′ cloning site Unknown (unknown if destroyed); 3′ cloning site Unknown (unknown if destroyed)
Terms and licenses: Academic/Nonprofit Terms; Industry Terms: Not Available to Industry
Depositor comments: Please visit https://www.biorxiv.org/content/10.1101/2022.10.05.511012v1 for bioRxiv preprint.
How to cite: HSF1 KO was a gift from Sheila Teves (Addgene plasmid # 200207 ; http://n2t.net/addgene:200207 ; RRID:Addgene_200207)
