[The description below was written by a language model from this plasmid's Addgene catalogue record and pLannotate feature annotations shown in this document.]
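Description:
HSF1 KO is a mammalian expression CRISPR/Cas9 plasmid built on the pX330-U6-Chimeric_BB-CBh-hSpCas9 backbone and designed to knock out the mouse heat shock transcription factor gene Hsf1. It is an all-in-one design, supplying both the guide RNAs and the nuclease from a single plasmid delivered to cultured cells, presumably by transfection. In bacteria it is maintained at high copy through a ColE1/pUC-type origin and selected with ampicillin via the β-lactamase gene. An f1 phage origin and a single annotated AAV2 ITR remain as backbone elements, as do short bom and rop fragments.

The catalogue lists two guide sequences against Hsf1, and the feature table agrees with this. It shows two tandem cassettes, each consisting of a human U6 RNA polymerase III promoter followed by the S. pyogenes gRNA scaffold, with an additional partial scaffold fragment and a short attB1-like fragment nearby that probably reflect how the second cassette was assembled. Expressing two guides together is commonly used to excise the intervening genomic segment rather than relying on a single indel, though the record does not state the intended strategy.

Downstream, the CBh hybrid promoter (CMV enhancer, chicken β-actin promoter and hybrid intron) drives S. pyogenes Cas9, annotated as contiguous N- and C-terminal portions, with a nucleoplasmin nuclear localization signal. An mCherry coding sequence and the bGH polyadenylation signal follow. How mCherry is linked to Cas9 is not annotated, but the red reporter would allow transfected cells to be identified or sorted. The sequence record is labelled a partial NGS result.
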