Features (pLannotate 1.2.2; 22 found; start..end, strand, type, name):
     60..648     +  rep_origin     ori: high-copy-number ColE1/pMB1/pBR322/pUC origin of replication
    710..950     +  promoter       U6 promoter: RNA polymerase III promoter for human U6 snRNA
    980..1055    +  misc_RNA       gRNA scaffold: guide RNA scaffold for the Streptococcus pyogenes CRISPR/Cas9 system
   1081..1099    +  protein_bind   attB1 (fragment): mutant version of attB; recombination site for the Gateway® BP reaction BP Clonase™
   1151..1391    +  promoter       U6 promoter: RNA polymerase III promoter for human U6 snRNA
   1421..1496    +  misc_RNA       gRNA scaffold: guide RNA scaffold for the Streptococcus pyogenes CRISPR/Cas9 system
   1503..1546    +  misc_RNA       gRNA scaffold (fragment): guide RNA scaffold for the Streptococcus pyogenes CRISPR/Cas9 system
   1593..1878    +  enhancer       CMV enhancer: human cytomegalovirus immediate early enhancer; contains an 18-bp deletion relative to the standard CMV enhancer
   1880..2157    +  promoter       chicken β-actin promoter: No description available
   2158..2385    +  intron         hybrid intron: hybrid between chicken β-actin (CBA) and minute virus of mice (MMV) introns (Gray et al., 2011)
   2523..4124    +  CDS            Cas9(N): N-terminal portion of Streptococcus pyogenes Cas9 (Zetsche et al., 2015)
   4125..6623    +  CDS            Cas9(C): C-terminal portion of Streptococcus pyogenes Cas9 (Zetsche et al., 2015)
   6624..6671    +  CDS            nucleoplasmin NLS: bipartite nuclear localization signal from nucleoplasmin
   6735..7442    +  CDS            mCherry: mCherry is a basic (constitutively fluorescent) red fluorescent protein published in 2004, derived from Discosoma sp.. It is reported to be a very rapidly-maturing monomer with low acid sensitivity.
   7476..7587    +  polyA_signal   bGH poly(A) signal: bovine growth hormone polyadenylation signal
   7692..7832    +  repeat_region  AAV2 ITR: inverted terminal repeat of adeno-associated virus serotype 2 inverted
   7837..7888    -  misc_feature   bom (fragment): basis of mobility region from pBR322
   7907..8362    +  rep_origin     f1 ori (sequence partly withheld): f1 bacteriophage origin of replication; arrow indicates direction of (+) strand synthesis
   8363..8412    -  misc_feature   bom (fragment): basis of mobility region from pBR322
   8514..8549    -  CDS            rop (fragment): Rop protein, which maintains plasmids at low copy number; rop
   8644..8748    +  promoter       AmpR promoter: bla
   8749..9609    +  CDS            AmpR: β-lactamase; bla; confers resistance to ampicillin, carbenicillin, and related antibiotics
>Addgene plasmid #200207 | HSF1 KO | addgene full sequence | sequence record 405717 | Addgene Partial NGS Result
TAACGTGAGTTTTCGTTCCACTGAGCGTCAGACCCCGTAGAAAAGATCAAAGGATCTTCTTGAGATCCTT
TTTTTCTGCGCGTAATCTGCTGCTTGCAAACAAAAAAACCACCGCTACCAGCGGTGGTTTGTTTGCCGGA
TCAAGAGCTACCAACTCTTTTTCCGAAGGTAACTGGCTTCAGCAGAGCGCAGATACCAAATACTGTTCTT
CTAGTGTAGCCGTAGTTAGGCCACCACTTCAAGAACTCTGTAGCACCGCCTACATACCTCGCTCTGCTAA
TCCTGTTACCAGTGGCTGCTGCCAGTGGCGATAAGTCGTGTCTTACCGGGTTGGACTCAAGACGATAGTT
ACCGGATAAGGCGCAGCGGTCGGGCTGAACGGGGGGTTCGTGCACACAGCCCAGCTTGGAGCGAACGACC
TACACCGAACTGAGATACCTACAGCGTGAGCTATGAGAAAGCGCCACGCTTCCCGAAGGGAGAAAGGCGG
ACAGGTATCCGGTAAGCGGCAGGGTCGGAACAGGAGAGCGCACGAGGGAGCTTCCAGGGGGAAACGCCTG
GTATCTTTATAGTCCTGTCGGGTTTCGCCACCTCTGACTTGAGCGTCGATTTTTGTGATGCTCGTCAGGG
GGGCGGAGCCTATGGAAAAACGCCAGCAACGCGGCCTTTTTACGGTTCCTGGCCTTTTGCTGGCCTTTTG
CTCACATGTGAGGGCCTATTTCCCATGATTCCTTCATATTTGCATATACGATACAAGGCTGTTAGAGAGA
TAATTGGAATTAATTTGACTGTAAACACAAAGATATTAGTACAAAATACGTGACGTAGAAAGTAATAATT
TCTTGGGTAGTTTGCAGTTTTAAAATTATGTTTTAAAATGGACTATCATATGCTTACCGTAACTTGAAAG
TATTTCGATTTCTTGGCTTTATATATCTTGTGGAAAGGACGAAACACCGTCTCGGACGAAAGCAGGCAGG
TTTTAGAGCTAGAAATAGCAAGTTAAAATAAGGCTAGTCCGTTATCAACTTGAAAAAGTGGCACCGAGTC
GGTGCTTTTTTTCTAGACCCAGCTTTCTTGTTGTACAAAAAAGCAGGCTTTAAAGGAACCAATTCAGTCG
ACTGGATCCGGTACCAAGGTCGGGCAGGAAGAGGGCCTATTTCCCATGATTCCTTCATATTTGCATATAC
GATACAAGGCTGTTAGAGAGATAATTAGAATTAATTTGACTGTAAACACAAAGATATTAGTACAAAATAC
GTGACGTAGAAAGTAATAATTTCTTGGGTAGTTTGCAGTTTTAAAATTATGTTTTAAAATGGACTATCAT
ATGCTTACCGTAACTTGAAAGTATTTCGATTTCTTGGCTTTATATATCTTGTGGAAAGGACGAAACACCG
ATGTCCTAGGGATAGGTTGGGTTTTAGAGCTAGAAATAGCAAGTTAAAATAAGGCTAGTCCGTTATCAAC
TTGAAAAAGTGGCACCGAGTCGGTGCTTTTTTGTTTTAGAGCTAGAAATAGCAAGTTAAAATAAGGCTAG
TCCGTTTTTAGCGCGTGCGCCAATTCTGCAGACAAATGGCTCTAGAGGTACCCGTTACATAACTTACGGT
AAATGGCCCGCCTGGCTGACCGCCCAACGACCCCCGCCCATTGACGTCAATAGTAACGCCAATAGGGACT
TTCCATTGACGTCAATGGGTGGAGTATTTACGGTAAACTGCCCACTTGGCAGTACATCAAGTGTATCATA
TGCCAAGTACGCCCCCTATTGACGTCAATGACGGTAAATGGCCCGCCTGGCATTGTGCCCAGTACATGAC
CTTATGGGACTTTCCTACTTGGCAGTACATCTACGTATTAGTCATCGCTATTACCATGGTCGAGGTGAGC
CCCACGTTCTGCTTCACTCTCCCCATCTCCCCCCCCTCCCCACCCCCAATTTTGTATTTATTTATTTTTT
AATTATTTTGTGCAGCGATGGGGGCGGGGGGGGGGGGGGGGSGCGCGCSRGGGGGGGGGGGGGGGGGSGG
GGGGSGGGGSGGGGCGAGGCGGAGAGGTGCGGCGGCAGCCAATCAGAGCGGCGCGCTCCGAAAGTTTCCT
TTTATGGCGAGGCGGCGGCGGCGGCGGCCCTATAAAAAGCGAAGCGCGCGGCGGGCGGGAGTCGCTGCGC
GCTGCCTTCGCCCCGTGCCCCGCTCCGCCGCCGCCTCGCGCCGCCCGCCCCGGCTCTGACTGACCGCGTT
ACTCCCACAGGTGAGCGGGCGGGACGGCCCTTCTCCTCCGGGCTGTAATTAGCTGAGCAAGAGGTAAGGG
TTTAAGGGATGGTTGGTTGGTGGGGTATTAATGTTTAATTACCTGGAGCACCTGCCTGAAATCACTTTTT
TTCAGGTTGGACCGGTGCCACCATGGACTATAAGGACCACGACGGAGACTACAAGGATCATGATATTGAT
TACAAAGACGATGACGATAAGATGGCCCCAAAGAAGAAGCGGAAGGTCGGTATCCACGGAGTCCCAGCAG
CCGACAAGAAGTACAGCATCGGCCTGGACATCGGCACCAACTCTGTGGGCTGGGCCGTGATCACCGACGA
GTACAAGGTGCCCAGCAAGAAATTCAAGGTGCTGGGCAACACCGACCGGCACAGCATCAAGAAGAACCTG
ATCGGAGCCCTGCTGTTCGACAGCGGCGAAACAGCCGAGGCCACCCGGCTGAAGAGAACCGCCAGAAGAA
GATACACCAGACGGAAGAACCGGATCTGCTATCTGCAAGAGATCTTCAGCAACGAGATGGCCAAGGTGGA
CGACAGCTTCTTCCACAGACTGGAAGAGTCCTTCCTGGTGGAAGAGGATAAGAAGCACGAGCGGCACCCC
ATCTTCGGCAACATCGTGGACGAGGTGGCCTACCACGAGAAGTACCCCACCATCTACCACCTGAGAAAGA
AACTGGTGGACAGCACCGACAAGGCCGACCTGCGGCTGATCTATCTGGCCCTGGCCCACATGATCAAGTT
CCGGGGCCACTTCCTGATCGAGGGCGACCTGAACCCCGACAACAGCGACGTGGACAAGCTGTTCATCCAG
CTGGTGCAGACCTACAACCAGCTGTTCGAGGAAAACCCCATCAACGCCAGCGGCGTGGACGCCAAGGCCA
TCCTGTCTGCCAGACTGAGCAAGAGCAGACGGCTGGAAAATCTGATCGCCCAGCTGCCCGGCGAGAAGAA
GAATGGCCTGTTCGGAAACCTGATTGCCCTGAGCCTGGGCCTGACCCCCAACTTCAAGAGCAACTTCGAC
CTGGCCGAGGATGCCAAACTGCAGCTGAGCAAGGACACCTACGACGACGACCTGGACAACCTGCTGGCCC
AGATCGGCGACCAGTACGCCGACCTGTTTCTGGCCGCCAAGAACCTGTCCGACGCCATCCTGCTGAGCGA
CATCCTGAGAGTGAACACCGAGATCACCAAGGCCCCCCTGAGCGCCTCTATGATCAAGAGATACGACGAG
CACCACCAGGACCTGACCCTGCTGAAAGCTCTCGTGCGGCAGCAGCTGCCTGAGAAGTACAAAGAGATTT
TCTTCGACCAGAGCAAGAACGGCTACGCCGGCTACATTGACGGCGGAGCCAGCCAGGAAGAGTTCTACAA
GTTCATCAAGCCCATCCTGGAAAAGATGGACGGCACCGAGGAACTGCTCGTGAAGCTGAACAGAGAGGAC
CTGCTGCGGAAGCAGCGGACCTTCGACAACGGCAGCATCCCCCACCAGATCCACCTGGGAGAGCTGCACG
CCATTCTGCGGCGGCAGGAAGATTTTTACCCATTCCTGAAGGACAACCGGGAAAAGATCGAGAAGATCCT
GACCTTCCGCATCCCCTACTACGTGGGCCCTCTGGCCAGGGGAAACAGCAGATTCGCCTGGATGACCAGA
AAGAGCGAGGAAACCATCACCCCCTGGAACTTCGAGGAAGTGGTGGACAAGGGCGCTTCCGCCCAGAGCT
TCATCGAGCGGATGACCAACTTCGATAAGAACCTGCCCAACGAGAAGGTGCTGCCCAAGCACAGCCTGCT
GTACGAGTACTTCACCGTGTATAACGAGCTGACCAAAGTGAAATACGTGACCGAGGGAATGAGAAAGCCC
GCCTTCCTGAGCGGCGAGCAGAAAAAGGCCATCGTGGACCTGCTGTTCAAGACCAACCGGAAAGTGACCG
TGAAGCAGCTGAAAGAGGACTACTTCAAGAAAATCGAGTGCTTCGACTCCGTGGAAATCTCCGGCGTGGA
AGATCGGTTCAACGCCTCCCTGGGCACATACCACGATCTGCTGAAAATTATCAAGGACAAGGACTTCCTG
GACAATGAGGAAAACGAGGACATTCTGGAAGATATCGTGCTGACCCTGACACTGTTTGAGGACAGAGAGA
TGATCGAGGAACGGCTGAAAACCTATGCCCACCTGTTCGACGACAAAGTGATGAAGCAGCTGAAGCGGCG
GAGATACACCGGCTGGGGCAGGCTGAGCCGGAAGCTGATCAACGGCATCCGGGACAAGCAGTCCGGCAAG
ACAATCCTGGATTTCCTGAAGTCCGACGGCTTCGCCAACAGAAACTTCATGCAGCTGATCCACGACGACA
GCCTGACCTTTAAAGAGGACATCCAGAAAGCCCAGGTGTCCGGCCAGGGCGATAGCCTGCACGAGCACAT
TGCCAATCTGGCCGGCAGCCCCGCCATTAAGAAGGGCATCCTGCAGACAGTGAAGGTGGTGGACGAGCTC
GTGAAAGTGATGGGCCGGCACAAGCCCGAGAACATCGTGATCGAAATGGCCAGAGAGAACCAGACCACCC
AGAAGGGACAGAAGAACAGCCGCGAGAGAATGAAGCGGATCGAAGAGGGCATCAAAGAGCTGGGCAGCCA
GATCCTGAAAGAACACCCCGTGGAAAACACCCAGCTGCAGAACGAGAAGCTGTACCTGTACTACCTGCAG
AATGGGCGGGATATGTACGTGGACCAGGAACTGGACATCAACCGGCTGTCCGACTACGATGTGGACCATA
TCGTGCCTCAGAGCTTTCTGAAGGACGACTCCATCGACAACAAGGTGCTGACCAGAAGCGACAAGAACCG
GGGCAAGAGCGACAACGTGCCCTCCGAAGAGGTCGTGAAGAAGATGAAGAACTACTGGCGGCAGCTGCTG
AACGCCAAGCTGATTACCCAGAGAAAGTTCGACAATCTGACCAAGGCCGAGAGAGGCGGCCTGAGCGAAC
TGGATAAGGCCGGCTTCATCAAGAGACAGCTGGTGGAAACCCGGCAGATCACAAAGCACGTGGCACAGAT
CCTGGACTCCCGGATGAACACTAAGTACGACGAGAATGACAAGCTGATCCGGGAAGTGAAAGTGATCACC
CTGAAGTCCAAGCTGGTGTCCGATTTCCGGAAGGATTTCCAGTTTTACAAAGTGCGCGAGATCAACAACT
ACCACCACGCCCACGACGCCTACCTGAACGCCGTCGTGGGAACCGCCCTGATCAAAAAGTACCCTAAGCT
GGAAAGCGAGTTCGTGTACGGCGACTACAAGGTGTACGACGTGCGGAAGATGATCGCCAAGAGCGAGCAG
GAAATCGGCAAGGCTACCGCCAAGTACTTCTTCTACAGCAACATCATGAACTTTTTCAAGACCGAGATTA
CCCTGGCCAACGGCGAGATCCGGAAGCGGCCTCTGATCGAGACAAACGGCGAAACCGGGGAGATCGTGTG
GGATAAGGGCCGGGATTTTGCCACCGTGCGGAAAGTGCTGAGCATGCCCCAAGTGAATATCGTGAAAAAG
ACCGAGGTGCAGACAGGCGGCTTCAGCAAAGAGTCTATCCTGCCCAAGAGGAACAGCGATAAGCTGATCG
CCAGAAAGAAGGACTGGGACCCTAAGAAGTACGGCGGCTTCGACAGCCCCACCGTGGCCTATTCTGTGCT
GGTGGTGGCCAAAGTGGAAAAGGGCAAGTCCAAGAAACTGAAGAGTGTGAAAGAGCTGCTGGGGATCACC
ATCATGGAAAGAAGCAGCTTCGAGAAGAATCCCATCGACTTTCTGGAAGCCAAGGGCTACAAAGAAGTGA
AAAAGGACCTGATCATCAAGCTGCCTAAGTACTCCCTGTTCGAGCTGGAAAACGGCCGGAAGAGAATGCT
GGCCTCTGCCGGCGAACTGCAGAAGGGAAACGAACTGGCCCTGCCCTCCAAATATGTGAACTTCCTGTAC
CTGGCCAGCCACTATGAGAAGCTGAAGGGCTCCCCCGAGGATAATGAGCAGAAACAGCTGTTTGTGGAAC
AGCACAAGCACTACCTGGACGAGATCATCGAGCAGATCAGCGAGTTCTCCAAGAGAGTGATCCTGGCCGA
CGCTAATCTGGACAAAGTGCTGTCCGCCTACAACAAGCACCGGGATAAGCCCATCAGAGAGCAGGCCGAG
AATATCATCCACCTGTTTACCCTGACCAATCTGGGAGCCCCTGCCGCCTTCAAGTACTTTGACACCACCA
TCGACCGGAAGAGGTACACCAGCACCAAAGAGGTGCTGGACGCCACCCTGATCCACCAGAGCATCACCGG
CCTGTACGAGACACGGATCGACCTGTCTCAGCTGGGAGGCGACAAAAGGCCGGCGGCCACGAAAAAGGCC
GGCCAGGCAAAAAAGAAAAAGCTTGAGGGCAGAGGAAGTCTGCTAACATGCGGTGACGTGGAGGAGAATC
CCGGCCCTGCTAGCATGGTGAGCAAGGGCGAGGAGGATAACATGGCCATCATCAAGGAGTTCATGCGCTT
CAAGGTGCACATGGAGGGCTCCGTGAACGGCCACGAGTTCGAGATCGAGGGCGAGGGCGAGGGCCGCCCC
TACGAGGGCACCCAGACCGCCAAGCTGAAGGTGACCAAGGGTGGCCCCCTGCCCTTCGCCTGGGACATCC
TGTCCCCTCAGTTCATGTACGGCTCCAAGGCCTACGTGAAGCACCCCGCCGACATCCCCGACTACTTGAA
GCTGTCCTTCCCCGAGGGCTTCAAGTGGGAGCGCGTGATGAACTTCGAGGACGGCGGCGTGGTGACCGTG
ACCCAGGACTCCTCCCTGCAGGACGGCGAGTTCATCTACAAGGTGAAGCTGCGCGGCACCAACTTCCCCT
CAGACGGCCCCGTAATGCAGAAGAAAACCATGGGCTGGGAGGCCTCCTCCGAGCGGATGTACCCCGAGGA
CGGCGCCCTGAAGGGCGAGATCAAGCAGAGGCTGAAGCTGAAGGACGGCGGCCACTACGACGCTGAGGTC
AAGACCACCTACAAGGCCAAGAAGCCCGTGCAGCTGCCCGGCGCCTACAACGTCAACATCAAGTTGGACA
TCACCTCCCACAACGAGGACTACACCATCGTGGAACAGTACGAACGCGCCGAGGGCCGCCACTCCACCGG
CGGCATGGACGAGCTGTACAAGTAAGAATTCCTAGAGCTCGCTGATCAGCCTCGACTGTGCCTTCTAGTT
GCCAGCCATCTGTTGTTTGCCCCTCCCCCGTGCCTTCCTTGACCCTGGAAGGTGCCACTCCCACTGTCCT
TTCCTAATAAAATGAGGAAATTGCATCGCATTGTCTGAGTAGGTGTCATTCTATTCTGGGGGGTGGGGTG
GGGCAGGACAGCAAGGGGGAGGATTGGGAAGAGAATAGCAGGCATGCTGGGGAGCGGCCGCAGGAACCCC
TAGTGATGGAGTTGGCCACTCCCTCTCTGCGCGCTCGCTCGCTCACTGAGGCCGGGCGACCAAAGGTCGC
CCGACGCCCGGGCTTTGCCCGGGCGGCCTCAGTGAGCGAGCGAGCGCGCAGCTGCCTGCAGGGGCGCCTG
ATGCGGTATTTTCTCCTTACGCATCTGTGCGGTATTTCACACCGCATA
[95 nt withheld, positions 7889-7983]
T
[46 nt withheld, positions 7985-8030]
C
[141 nt withheld, positions 8032-8172]
CCTTTGACGTTGGAGTCCACGTTCTTT
[37 nt withheld, positions 8200-8236]
ACTCTATCTCGGGCTATTCTTTTGATTTATAAGGGATTTTGCCGATTTCGGTCTATTGGTTAAAAAATGA
GCTGATTTAACAAAAATTTAACGCGAATTTTAACAAAATATTAACGTTTACAATTTTATGGTGCACTCTC
AGTACAATCTGCTCTGATGCCGCATAGTTAAGCCAGCCCCGACACCCGCCAACACCCGCTGACGCGCCCT
GACGGGCTTGTCTGCTCCCGGCATCCGCTTACAGACAAGCTGTGACCGTCTCCGGGAGCTGCATGTGTCA
GAGGTTTTCACCGTCATCACCGAAACGCGCGAGACGAAAGGGCCTCGTGATACGCCTATTTTTATAGGTT
AATGTCATGATAATAATGGTTTCTTAGACGTCAGGTGGCACTTTTCGGGGAAATGTGCGCGGAACCCCTA
TTTGTTTATTTTTCTAAATACATTCAAATATGTATCCGCTCATGAGACAATAACCCTGATAAATGCTTCA
ATAATATTGAAAAAGGAAGAGTATGAGTATTCAACATTTCCGTGTCGCCCTTATTCCCTTTTTTGCGGCA
TTTTGCCTTCCTGTTTTTGCTCACCCAGAAACGCTGGTGAAAGTAAAAGATGCTGAAGATCAGTTGGGTG
CACGAGTGGGTTACATCGAACTGGATCTCAACAGCGGTAAGATCCTTGAGAGTTTTCGCCCCGAAGAACG
TTTTCCAATGATGAGCACTTTTAAAGTTCTGCTATGTGGCGCGGTATTATCCCGTATTGACGCCGGGCAA
GAGCAACTCGGTCGCCGCATACACTATTCTCAGAATGACTTGGTTGAGTACTCACCAGTCACAGAAAAGC
ATCTTACGGATGGCATGACAGTAAGAGAATTATGCAGTGCTGCCATAACCATGAGTGATAACACTGCGGC
CAACTTACTTCTGACAACGATCGGAGGACCGAAGGAGCTAACCGCTTTTTTGCACAACATGGGGGATCAT
GTAACTCGCCTTGATCGTTGGGAACCGGAGCTGAATGAAGCCATACCAAACGACGAGCGTGACACCACGA
TGCCTGTAGCAATGGCAACAACGTTGCGCAAACTATTAACTGGCGAACTACTTACTCTAGCTTCCCGGCA
ACAATTAATAGACTGGATGGAGGCGGATAAAGTTGCAGGACCACTTCTGCGCTCGGCCCTTCCGGCTGGC
TGGTTTATTGCTGATAAATCTGGAGCCGGTGAGCGTGGAAGCCGCGGTATCATTGCAGCACTGGGGCCAG
ATGGTAAGCCCTCCCGTATCGTAGTTATCTACACGACGGGGAGTCAGGCAACTATGGATGAACGAAATAG
ACAGATCGCTGAGATAGGTGCCTCACTGATTAAGCATTGGTAACTGTCAGACCAAGTTTACTCATATATA
CTTTAGATTGATTTAAAACTTCATTTTTAATTTAAAAGGATCTAGGTGAAGATCCTTTTTGATAATCTCA
TGACCAAAATCCCT
